>Addgene plasmid #138427 | pcDNA4/TO-ORF24 L74A-3xFLAG | depositor full sequence | sequence record 267307 | pcDNA4/TO-ORF24 L74A-3xFLAG sequence 7371 bps
GACGGATCGGGAGATCTCCCGATCCCCTATGGTGCACTCTCAGTACAATCTGCTCTGATGCCGCATAGTT
AAGCCAGTATCTGCTCCCTGCTTGTGTGTTGGAGGTCGCTGAGTAGTGCGCGAGCAAAATTTAAGCTACA
ACAAGGCAAGGCTTGACCGACAATTGCATGAAGAATCTGCTTAGGGTTAGGCGTTTTGCGCTGCTTCGCG
ATGTACGGGCCAGATATACGCGTTGACATTGATTATTGACTAGTTATTAATAGTAATCAATTACGGGGTC
ATTAGTTCATAGCCCATATATGGAGTTCCGCGTTACATAACTTACGGTAAATGGCCCGCCTGGCTGACCG
CCCAACGACCCCCGCCCATTGACGTCAATAATGACGTATGTTCCCATAGTAACGCCAATAGGGACTTTCC
ATTGACGTCAATGGGTGGAGTATTTACGGTAAACTGCCCACTTGGCAGTACATCAAGTGTATCATATGCC
AAGTACGCCCCCTATTGACGTCAATGACGGTAAATGGCCCGCCTGGCATTATGCCCAGTACATGACCTTA
TGGGACTTTCCTACTTGGCAGTACATCTACGTATTAGTCATCGCTATTACCATGGTGATGCGGTTTTGGC
AGTACATCAATGGGCGTGGATAGCGGTTTGACTCACGGGGATTTCCAAGTCTCCACCCCATTGACGTCAA
TGGGAGTTTGTTTTGGAACCAAAATCAACGGGACTTTCCAAAATGTCGTAACAACTCCGCCCCATTGACG
CAAATGGGCGGTAGGCGTGTACGGTGGGAGGTCTATATAAGCAGAGCTCTCCCTATCAGTGATAGAGATC
TCCCTATCAGTGATAGAGATCGTCGACGAGCTCGTTTAGTGAACCGTCAGATCGCCTGGAGACGCCATCC
ACGCTGTTTTGACCTCCATAGAAGACACCGGGACCGATCCAGCCTCCGGACTCTAGCGTTTAAACTTAAG
CTTGGTACCGAGCTCGGATCCATGGCAGCGCTCGAGGGCCCCCTACTACTGCCACCGAGCGCCTCCCTGA
CGACGAGTCCGCAGACCACGTGTTATCAAGCGACTTGGGAATCACAGCTGGAAATATTCTGCTGTCTGGC
CACCAACTCGCACCTGCAGGCAGAGCTGACCTTAGAAGGTCTTGATAAGATGATGCAGCCCGAGCCCACC
TTTTTCGCCTGCAGAGCGATACGCAGACTAGCCCTGGGGGAACGCCTCCACCCTTTTATACATCAAGAAG
GGACTCTTTTGGGAAAAGTGGGTCGACGGTACAGCGGCGAAGGTTTAATAATTGACGGTGGTGGAGTGTT
TACGCGCGGACAGATAGACACCGACAACTACCTACCTGCGGTGGGATCATGGGAACTTACCGATGATTGT
GATAAACCCTGCGAATTCAGGGAGCTACGCTCGCTGTATCTTCCCGCGCTACTAACGTGCACCATATGTT
ACAAAGCCATGTTCAGGATAGTGTGCAGGTACCTGGAGTTCTGGGAGTTCGAACAGTGTTTTCATGCGTT
TCTGGCGGTGTTGCCCCATAGTCTACAACCCACAATCTATCAAAATTATTTTGCACTCCTGGAGAGCCTG
AAGCATCTCTCGTTTTCAATAATGCCACCCGCATCCCCAGACGCACAGCTACATTTTTTAAAGTTTAACA
TCGGCAGCTTCATGGCCACGTGGGGGTGGCACGGAGAGCTGGTCTCGCTGCGCCGTGCCATCGCTCACAA
CGTAGAGCGACTGCCCACCGTGCTGAAGAACCTGTCGAAACAGAGTAAGCACCAGGACGTCAAGGTTAAC
GGACGGGATCTGGTGGGCTTTCAGCTGGCTCTAAACCAGCTCGTGTCCCGTCTGCACGTAAAAATCCAAC
GCAAGGACCCCGGACCAAAGCCATACAGGGTGGTCGTCAGTACCCCAGATTGTACCTACTATCTAGTGTA
TCCGGGCACACCGGCCATCTACAGACTCGTCATGTGTATGGCAGTGGCAGACTGCATCGGCCACTCGTGC
AGCGGACTGCACCCCTGCGCAAACTTTTTAGGCACCCACGAGACACCGCGTCTCCTGGCGGCGACGCTTT
CAAGAATCCGGTACGCGCCGAAAGACCGGCGAGCAGCCATGAAGGGAAATTTGCAGGCGTGCTTCCAACG
ATACGCGGCCACGGACGCGCGGACTCTGGGCAGCTCCACAGTGTCAGACATGCTGGAACCCACAAAACAC
GTCAGTTTGGAAAACTTCAAGATCACCATATTCAACACCAACATGGTGATTAACACTAAGATAAGCTGCC
ACGTTCCTAACACCCTGCAAAAGACTATTTTAAACATCCCCAGATTGACCAACAATTTTGTTATACGAAA
GTACTCCGTAAAGGAACCTTCTTTTACCATAAGCGTGTTTTTTTCCGACAACATGTGTCAAGGCACCGCA
ATAAACATCAACATCAGTGGGGACATGCTGCACTTTCTCTTCGCAATGGGTACGCTGAAATGCTTTCTGC
CAATCAGGCACATATTTCCTGTATCGATAGCAAATTGGAACTCCACGTTGGACCTGCACGGACTGGAAAA
CCAGTACATGGTGAGAATGGGGCGAAAAAACGTATTTTGGACCACAAACTTTCCATCTGTGGTCTCCAGC
AAGGATGGGCTAAACGTGTCCTGGTTTAAGGCCGCGACAGCCACGATTTCTAAAGTGTACGGGCAGCCTC
TTGTGGAACAGATTCGCCACGAGCTGGCGCCCATTCTCACGGACCAGCACGCGCGCATCGACGGAAACAA
AAATAGAATATTCTCCCTACTTGAGCACAGAAACCGTTCCCAAATACAGACGCTACACAAAAGGTTCCTG
GAGTGTCTGGTGGAATGCTGTTCGTTTCTCAGGCTTGACGTGGCTTGCATTAGGCGAGCCGCCGCCCGGG
GCCTGTTTGACTTCTCAAAGAAGATAATCAGTCACACTAAAAGCAAACACGAGTGCGCAGTACTGGGATA
TAAAAAGTGTAACCTAATCCCGAAAATCTATGCCCGAAACAAGAAGACCAGGCTAGACGAGTTGGGCCGC
AATGCAAACTTCATTTCGTTCGTCGCCACCACGGGTCATCGGTTCGCCGCTCTAAAGCCACAAATTGTCC
GTCACGCCATTCGCAAACTAGGCCTGCACTGGCGCCACCGAACGGCCGCGTCCAACGAGCAGACACCGCC
AGCCGATCCCCGCGTACGTTGCGTCCGTCCGCTGGTCTCAGGGCGGCCGCTCGAGGGAGGCGGTGGAGCC
GACTACAAGGACCACGACGGCGACTACAAGGACCACGACATCGACTACAAGGACGACGACGACAAGGGGC
CCGTTTAAACCCGCTGATCAGCCTCGACTGTGCCTTCTAGTTGCCAGCCATCTGTTGTTTGCCCCTCCCC
CGTGCCTTCCTTGACCCTGGAAGGTGCCACTCCCACTGTCCTTTCCTAATAAAATGAGGAAATTGCATCG
CATTGTCTGAGTAGGTGTCATTCTATTCTGGGGGGTGGGGTGGGGCAGGACAGCAAGGGGGAGGATTGGG
AAGACAATAGCAGGCATGCTGGGGATGCGGTGGGCTCTATGGCTTCTGAGGCGGAAAGAACCAGCTGGGG
CTCTAGGGGGTATCCCC
[124 nt withheld, positions 3658-3781]
C
[91 nt withheld, positions 3783-3873]
A
[49 nt withheld, positions 3875-3923]
CCTTTGACGTTGGAGTCCACGTTCTTT
[37 nt withheld, positions 3951-3987]
ACCCTATCTCGGTCTATTCTTTTGATTTATAAGGGATTTTGCCGATTTCGGCCTATTGGTTAAAAAATGA
GCTGATTTAACAAAAATTTAACGCGAATTAATTCTGTGGAATGTGTGTCAGTTAGGGTGTGGAAAGTCCC
CAGGCTCCCCAGCAGGCAGAAGTATGCAAAGCATGCATCTCAATTAGTCAGCAACCAGGTGTGGAAAGTC
CCCAGGCTCCCCAGCAGGCAGAAGTATGCAAAGCATGCATCTCAATTAGTCAGCAACCATAGTCCCGCCC
CTAACTCCGCCCATCCCGCCCCTAACTCCGCCCAGTTCCGCCCATTCTCCGCCCCATGGCTGACTAATTT
TTTTTATTTATGCAGAGGCCGAGGCCGCCTCTGCCTCTGAGCTATTCCAGAAGTAGTGAGGAGGCTTTTT
TGGAGGCCTAGGCTTTTGCAAAAAGCTCCCGGGAGCTTGTATATCCATTTTCGGATCTGATCAGCACGTG
TTGACAATTAATCATCGGCATAGTATATCGGCATAGTATAATACGACAAGGTGAGGAACTAAACCATGGC
CAAGTTGACCAGTGCCGTTCCGGTGCTCACCGCGCGCGACGTCGCCGGAGCGGTCGAGTTCTGGACCGAC
CGGCTCGGGTTCTCCCGGGACTTCGTGGAGGACGACTTCGCCGGTGTGGTCCGGGACGACGTGACCCTGT
TCATCAGCGCGGTCCAGGACCAGGTGGTGCCGGACAACACCCTGGCCTGGGTGTGGGTGCGCGGCCTGGA
CGAGCTGTACGCCGAGTGGTCGGAGGTCGTGTCCACGAACTTCCGGGACGCCTCCGGGCCGGCCATGACC
GAGATCGGCGAGCAGCCGTGGGGGCGGGAGTTCGCCCTGCGCGACCCGGCCGGCAACTGCGTGCACTTCG
TGGCCGAGGAGCAGGACTGACACGTGCTACGAGATTTCGATTCCACCGCCGCCTTCTATGAAAGGTTGGG
CTTCGGAATCGTTTTCCGGGACGCCGGCTGGATGATCCTCCAGCGCGGGGATCTCATGCTGGAGTTCTTC
GCCCACCCCAACTTGTTTATTGCAGCTTATAATGGTTACAAATAAAGCAATAGCATCACAAATTTCACAA
ATAAAGCATTTTTTTCACTGCATTCTAGTTGTGGTTTGTCCAAACTCATCAATGTATCTTATCATGTCTG
TATACCGTCGACCTCTAGCTAGAGCTTGGCGTAATCATGGTCATAGCTGTTTCCTGTGTGAAATTGTTAT
CCGCTCACAATTCCACACAACATACGAGCCGGAAGCATAAAGTGTAAAGCCTGGGGTGCCTAATGAGTGA
GCTAACTCACATTAATTGCGTTGCGCTCACTGCCCGCTTTCCAGTCGGGAAACCTGTCGTGCCAGCTGCA
TTAATGAATCGGCCAACGCGCGGGGAGAGGCGGTTTGCGTATTGGGCGCTCTTCCGCTTCCTCGCTCACT
GACTCGCTGCGCTCGGTCGTTCGGCTGCGGCGAGCGGTATCAGCTCACTCAAAGGCGGTAATACGGTTAT
CCACAGAATCAGGGGATAACGCAGGAAAGAACATGTGAGCAAAAGGCCAGCAAAAGGCCAGGAACCGTAA
AAAGGCCGCGTTGCTGGCGTTTTTCCATAGGCTCCGCCCCCCTGACGAGCATCACAAAAATCGACGCTCA
AGTCAGAGGTGGCGAAACCCGACAGGACTATAAAGATACCAGGCGTTTCCCCCTGGAAGCTCCCTCGTGC
GCTCTCCTGTTCCGACCCTGCCGCTTACCGGATACCTGTCCGCCTTTCTCCCTTCGGGAAGCGTGGCGCT
TTCTCATAGCTCACGCTGTAGGTATCTCAGTTCGGTGTAGGTCGTTCGCTCCAAGCTGGGCTGTGTGCAC
GAACCCCCCGTTCAGCCCGACCGCTGCGCCTTATCCGGTAACTATCGTCTTGAGTCCAACCCGGTAAGAC
ACGACTTATCGCCACTGGCAGCAGCCACTGGTAACAGGATTAGCAGAGCGAGGTATGTAGGCGGTGCTAC
AGAGTTCTTGAAGTGGTGGCCTAACTACGGCTACACTAGAAGAACAGTATTTGGTATCTGCGCTCTGCTG
AAGCCAGTTACCTTCGGAAAAAGAGTTGGTAGCTCTTGATCCGGCAAACAAACCACCGCTGGTAGCGGTT
TTTTTGTTTGCAAGCAGCAGATTACGCGCAGAAAAAAAGGATCTCAAGAAGATCCTTTGATCTTTTCTAC
GGGGTCTGACGCTCAGTGGAACGAAAACTCACGTTAAGGGATTTTGGTCATGAGATTATCAAAAAGGATC
TTCACCTAGATCCTTTTAAATTAAAAATGAAGTTTTAAATCAATCTAAAGTATATATGAGTAAACTTGGT
CTGACAGTTACCAATGCTTAATCAGTGAGGCACCTATCTCAGCGATCTGTCTATTTCGTTCATCCATAGT
TGCCTGACTCCCCGTCGTGTAGATAACTACGATACGGGAGGGCTTACCATCTGGCCCCAGTGCTGCAATG
ATACCGCGAGACCCACGCTCACCGGCTCCAGATTTATCAGCAATAAACCAGCCAGCCGGAAGGGCCGAGC
GCAGAAGTGGTCCTGCAACTTTATCCGCCTCCATCCAGTCTATTAATTGTTGCCGGGAAGCTAGAGTAAG
TAGTTCGCCAGTTAATAGTTTGCGCAACGTTGTTGCCATTGCTACAGGCATCGTGGTGTCACGCTCGTCG
TTTGGTATGGCTTCATTCAGCTCCGGTTCCCAACGATCAAGGCGAGTTACATGATCCCCCATGTTGTGCA
AAAAAGCGGTTAGCTCCTTCGGTCCTCCGATCGTTGTCAGAAGTAAGTTGGCCGCAGTGTTATCACTCAT
GGTTATGGCAGCACTGCATAATTCTCTTACTGTCATGCCATCCGTAAGATGCTTTTCTGTGACTGGTGAG
TACTCAACCAAGTCATTCTGAGAATAGTGTATGCGGCGACCGAGTTGCTCTTGCCCGGCGTCAATACGGG
ATAATACCGCGCCACATAGCAGAACTTTAAAAGTGCTCATCATTGGAAAACGTTCTTCGGGGCGAAAACT
CTCAAGGATCTTACCGCTGTTGAGATCCAGTTCGATGTAACCCACTCGTGCACCCAACTGATCTTCAGCA
TCTTTTACTTTCACCAGCGTTTCTGGGTGAGCAAAAACAGGAAGGCAAAATGCCGCAAAAAAGGGAATAA
GGGCGACACGGAAATGTTGAATACTCATACTCTTCCTTTTTCAATATTATTGAAGCATTTATCAGGGTTA
TTGTCTCATGAGCGGATACATATTTGAATGTATTTAGAAAAATAAACAAATAGGGGTTCCGCGCACATTT
CCCCGAAAAGTGCCACCTGACGTC
Features (pLannotate 1.2.2; 24 found; start..end, strand, type, name):
     28..80      -  misc_feature   bom (fragment): basis of mobility region from pBR322
    235..614     +  enhancer       CMV enhancer: human cytomegalovirus immediate early enhancer
    687..704     -  promoter       CMV promoter (fragment): human cytomegalovirus (CMV) immediate early promoter
    767..818     +  promoter       CMVd2 promoter: truncated human cytomegalovirus (CMV) immediate early promoter that yields moderately reduced expression relative to the full-length promoter
    820..839     +  promoter       PLtetO-1 promoter (fragment): modified phage lambda PL promoter with tet operator sites (Lutz and Bujard, 1997)
    841..860     +  promoter       PLtetO-1 promoter (fragment): modified phage lambda PL promoter with tet operator sites (Lutz and Bujard, 1997)
    868..901     +  promoter       TRE3GV promoter (fragment): 3rd-generation Tet-responsive promoter that can be activated by binding of Tet-On® 3G, optimized for retroviral and lentiviral vectors
   1002..3257    +  CDS            ORF24: ORF24_HHV8P - Protein inferred from homology: Swiss-Prot protein existence level 3. From Human herpesvirus 8 type P (isolate GK18) (HHV-8) (Kaposi's sarcoma-associated herpesvirus).
   3336..3356    +  CDS            FLAG (fragment): FLAG® epitope tag, followed by an enterokinase cleavage site
   3388..3612    +  polyA_signal   bGH poly(A) signal: bovine growth hormone polyadenylation signal
   3616..3637    +  promoter       SV40 promoter (fragment): SV40 enhancer and early promoter
   3658..4086    +  rep_origin     f1 ori (sequence partly withheld): f1 bacteriophage origin of replication; arrow indicates direction of (+) strand synthesis
   4100..4429    +  promoter       SV40 promoter: SV40 enhancer and early promoter
   4477..4524    +  promoter       EM7 promoter: synthetic bacterial promoter&nbsp
   4543..4917    +  CDS            BleoR: antibiotic-binding protein; Sh ble from Streptoalloteichus hindustanus; confers resistance to bleomycin, phleomycin, and Zeocin™
   4927..5052    +  CDS            ble (fragment): BLE_KLEPN - Experimental evidence at protein level: Swiss-Prot protein existence level 1. Binding protein with a strong affinity to the bleomycin family of antibiotics. Binds to CL990; an antimitotic-antibiotic compound. From Klebsiella pneumoniae.
   5047..5168    +  polyA_signal   SV40 poly(A) signal: SV40 polyadenylation signal
   5241..5257    -  protein_bind   lac operator: The lac repressor binds to the lac operator to inhibit transcription in E. coli. This inhibition can be relieved by adding lactose or isopropyl-β-D-thiogalactopyranoside (IPTG). lac repressor encoded by lacI
   5265..5295    -  promoter       lac promoter: promoter for the E. coli lac operon
   5310..5331    -  protein_bind   CAP binding site: CAP binding activates transcription in the presence of cAMP. E. coli catabolite activator protein
   5344..5436    -  CDS            lacI (fragment): lac repressor; lacI; The lac repressor binds to the lac operator to inhibit transcription in E. coli. This inhibition can be relieved by adding lactose or isopropyl-β-D-thiogalactopyranoside (IPTG).
   5619..6204    -  rep_origin     ori: high-copy-number ColE1/pMB1/pBR322/pUC origin of replication
   6375..7235    -  CDS            AmpR: β-lactamase; bla; confers resistance to ampicillin, carbenicillin, and related antibiotics
   7236..7340    -  promoter       AmpR promoter: bla
