>Addgene plasmid #138427 | pcDNA4/TO-ORF24 L74A-3xFLAG | addgene full sequence | sequence record 272754 | Addgene NGS Result
GACATTGATTATTGACTAGTTATTAATAGTAATCAATTACGGGGTCATTAGTTCATAGCCCATATATGGA
GTTCCGCGTTACATAACTTACGGTAAATGGCCCGCCTGGCTGACCGCCCAACGACCCCCGCCCATTGACG
TCAATAATGACGTATGTTCCCATAGTAACGCCAATAGGGACTTTCCATTGACGTCAATGGGTGGAGTATT
TACGGTAAACTGCCCACTTGGCAGTACATCAAGTGTATCATATGCCAAGTACGCCCCCTATTGACGTCAA
TGACGGTAAATGGCCCGCCTGGCATTATGCCCAGTACATGACCTTATGGGACTTTCCTACTTGGCAGTAC
ATCTACGTATTAGTCATCGCTATTACCATGGTGATGCGGTTTTGGCAGTACATCAATGGGCGTGGATAGC
GGTTTGACTCACGGGGATTTCCAAGTCTCCACCCCATTGACGTCAATGGGAGTTTGTTTTGGCACCAAAA
TCAACGGGACTTTCCAAAATGTCGTAACAACTCCGCCCCATTGACGCAAATGGGCGGTAGGCGTGTACGG
TGGGAGGTCTATATAAGCAGAGCTCTCCCTATCAGTGATAGAGATCTCCCTATCAGTGATAGAGATCGTC
GACGAGCTCGTTTAGTGAACCGTCAGATCGCCTGGAGACGCCATCCACGCTGTTTTGACCTCCATAGAAG
ACACCGGGACCGATCCAGCCTCCGGACTCTAGCGTTTAAACTTAAGCTTGGTACCGAGCTCGGATCCATG
GCAGCGCTCGAGGGCCCCCTACTACTGCCACCGAGCGCCTCCCTGACGACGAGTCCGCAGACCACGTGTT
ATCAAGCGACTTGGGAATCACAGCTGGAAATATTCTGCTGTCTGGCCACCAACTCGCACCTGCAGGCAGA
GCTGACCTTAGAAGGTCTTGATAAGATGATGCAGCCCGAGCCCACCTTTTTCGCCTGCAGAGCGATACGC
AGACTAGCCCTGGGGGAACGCCTCCACCCTTTTATACATCAAGAAGGGACTCTTTTGGGAAAAGTGGGTC
GACGGTACAGCGGCGAAGGTTTAATAATTGACGGTGGTGGAGTGTTTACGCGCGGACAGATAGACACCGA
CAACTACCTACCTGCGGTGGGATCATGGGAACTTACCGATGATTGTGATAAACCCTGCGAATTCAGGGAG
CTACGCTCGCTGTATCTTCCCGCGCTACTAACGTGCACCATATGTTACAAAGCCATGTTCAGGATAGTGT
GCAGGTACCTGGAGTTCTGGGAGTTCGAACAGTGTTTTCATGCGTTTCTGGCGGTGTTGCCCCATAGTCT
ACAACCCACAATCTATCAAAATTATTTTGCACTCCTGGAGAGCCTGAAGCATCTCTCGTTTTCAATAATG
CCACCCGCATCCCCAGACGCACAGCTACATTTTTTAAAGTTTAACATCGGCAGCTTCATGGCCACGTGGG
GGTGGCACGGAGAGCTGGTCTCGCTGCGCCGTGCCATCGCTCACAACGTAGAGCGACTGCCCACCGTGCT
GAAGAACCTGTCGAAACAGAGTAAGCACCAGGACGTCAAGGTTAACGGACGGGATCTGGTGGGCTTTCAG
CTGGCTCTAAACCAGCTCGTGTCCCGTCTGCACGTAAAAATCCAACGCAAGGACCCCGGACCAAAGCCAT
ACAGGGTGGTCGTCAGTACCCCAGATTGTACCTACTATCTAGTGTATCCGGGCACACCGGCCATCTACAG
ACTCGTCATGTGTATGGCAGTGGCAGACTGCATCGGCCACTCGTGCAGCGGACTGCACCCCTGCGCAAAC
TTTTTAGGCACCCACGAGACACCGCGTCTCCTGGCGGCGACGCTTTCAAGAATCCGGTACGCGCCGAAAG
ACCGGCGAGCAGCCATGAAGGGAAATTTGCAGGCGTGCTTCCAACGATACGCGGCCACGGACGCGCGGAC
TCTGGGCAGCTCCACAGTGTCAGACATGCTGGAACCCACAAAACACGTCAGTTTGGAAAACTTCAAGATC
ACCATATTCAACACCAACATGGTGATTAACACTAAGATAAGCTGCCACGTTCCTAACACCCTGCAAAAGA
CTATTTTAAACATCCCCAGATTGACCAACAATTTTGTTATACGAAAGTACTCCGTAAAGGAACCTTCTTT
TACCATAAGCGTGTTTTTTTCCGACAACATGTGTCAAGGCACCGCAATAAACATCAACATCAGTGGGGAC
ATGCTGCACTTTCTCTTCGCAATGGGTACGCTGAAATGCTTTCTGCCAATCAGGCACATATTTCCTGTAT
CGATAGCAAATTGGAACTCCACGTTGGACCTGCACGGACTGGAAAACCAGTACATGGTGAGAATGGGGCG
AAAAAACGTATTTTGGACCACAAACTTTCCATCTGTGGTCTCCAGCAAGGATGGGCTAAACGTGTCCTGG
TTTAAGGCCGCGACAGCCACGATTTCTAAAGTGTACGGGCAGCCTCTTGTGGAACAGATTCGCCACGAGC
TGGCGCCCATTCTCACGGACCAGCACGCGCGCATCGACGGAAACAAAAATAGAATATTCTCCCTACTTGA
GCACAGAAACCGTTCCCAAATACAGACGCTACACAAAAGGTTCCTGGAGTGTCTGGTGGAATGCTGTTCG
TTTCTCAGGCTTGACGTGGCTTGCATTAGGCGAGCCGCCGCCCGGGGCCTGTTTGACTTCTCAAAGAAGA
TAATCAGTCACACTAAAAGCAAACACGAGTGCGCAGTACTGGGATATAAAAAGTGTAACCTAATCCCGAA
AATCTATGCCCGAAACAAGAAGACCAGGCTAGACGAGTTGGGCCGCAATGCAAACTTCATTTCGTTCGTC
GCCACCACGGGTCATCGGTTCGCCGCTCTAAAGCCACAAATTGTCCGTCACGCCATTCGCAAACTAGGCC
TGCACTGGCGCCACCGAACGGCCGCGTCCAACGAGCAGACACCGCCAGCCGATCCCCGCGTACGTTGCGT
CCGTCCGCTGGTCTCAGGGCGGCCGCTCGAGGGAGGCGGTGGAGCCGACTACAAGGACCACGACGGCGAC
TACAAGGACCACGACATCGACTACAAGGACGACGACGACAAGGGGCCCGTTTAAACCCGCTGATCAGCCT
CGACTGTGCCTTCTAGTTGCCAGCCATCTGTTGTTTGCCCCTCCCCCGTGCCTTCCTTGACCCTGGAAGG
TGCCACTCCCACTGTCCTTTCCTAATAAAATGAGGAAATTGCATCGCATTGTCTGAGTAGGTGTCATTCT
ATTCTGGGGGGTGGGGTGGGGCAGGACAGCAAGGGGGAGGATTGGGAAGACAATAGCAGGCATGCTGGGG
ATGCGGTGGGCTCTATGGCTTCTGAGGCGGAAAGAACCAGCTGGGGCTCTAGGGGGTATCCCC
[124 nt withheld, positions 3424-3547]
C
[91 nt withheld, positions 3549-3639]
A
[49 nt withheld, positions 3641-3689]
CCTTTGACGTTGGAGTCCACGTTCTTT
[37 nt withheld, positions 3717-3753]
ACCCTATCTCGGTCTATTCTTTTGATTTATAAGGGATTTTGCCGATTTCGGCCTATTGGTTAAAAAATGA
GCTGATTTAACAAAAATTTAACGCGAATTAATTCTGTGGAATGTGTGTCAGTTAGGGTGTGGAAAGTCCC
CAGGCTCCCCAGCAGGCAGAAGTATGCAAAGCATGCATCTCAATTAGTCAGCAACCAGGTGTGGAAAGTC
CCCAGGCTCCCCAGCAGGCAGAAGTATGCAAAGCATGCATCTCAATTAGTCAGCAACCATAGTCCCGCCC
CTAACTCCGCCCATCCCGCCCCTAACTCCGCCCAGTTCCGCCCATTCTCCGCCCCATGGCTGACTAATTT
TTTTTATTTATGCAGAGGCCGAGGCCGCCTCTGCCTCTGAGCTATTCCAGAAGTAGTGAGGAGGCTTTTT
TGGAGGCCTAGGCTTTTGCAAAAAGCTCCCGGGAGCTTGTATATCCATTTTCGGATCTGATCAGCACGTG
TTGACAATTAATCATCGGCATAGTATATCGGCATAGTATAATACGACAAGGTGAGGAACTAAACCATGGC
CAAGTTGACCAGTGCCGTTCCGGTGCTCACCGCGCGCGACGTCGCCGGAGCGGTCGAGTTCTGGACCGAC
CGGCTCGGGTTCTCCCGGGACTTCGTGGAGGACGACTTCGCCGGTGTGGTCCGGGACGACGTGACCCTGT
TCATCAGCGCGGTCCAGGACCAGGTGGTGCCGGACAACACCCTGGCCTGGGTGTGGGTGCGCGGCCTGGA
CGAGCTGTACGCCGAGTGGTCGGAGGTCGTGTCCACGAACTTCCGGGACGCCTCCGGGCCGGCCATGACC
GAGATCGGCGAGCAGCCGTGGGGGCGGGAGTTCGCCCTGCGCGACCCGGCCGGCAACTGCGTGCACTTCG
TGGCCGAGGAGCAGGACTGACACGTGCTACGAGATTTCGATTCCACCGCCGCCTTCTATGAAAGGTTGGG
CTTCGGAATCGTTTTCCGGGACGCCGGCTGGATGATCCTCCAGCGCGGGGATCTCATGCTGGAGTTCTTC
GCCCACCCCAACTTGTTTATTGCAGCTTATAATGGTTACAAATAAAGCAATAGCATCACAAATTTCACAA
ATAAAGCATTTTTTTCACTGCATTCTAGTTGTGGTTTGTCCAAACTCATCAATGTATCTTATCATGTCTG
TATACCGTCGACCTCTAGCTAGAGCTTGGCGTAATCATGGTCATAGCTGTTTCCTGTGTGAAATTGTTAT
CCGCTCACAATTCCACACAACATACGAGCCGGAAGCATAAAGTGTAAAGCCTGGGGTGCCTAATGAGTGA
GCTAACTCACATTAATTGCGTTGCGCTCACTGCCCGCTTTCCAGTCGGGAAACCTGTCGTGCCAGCTGCA
TTAATGAATCGGCCAACGCGCGGGGAGAGGCGGTTTGCGTATTGGGCGCTCTTCCGCTTCCTCGCTCACT
GACTCGCTGCGCTCGGTCGTTCGGCTGCGGCGAGCGGTATCAGCTCACTCAAAGGCGGTAATACGGTTAT
CCACAGAATCAGGGGATAACGCAGGAAAGAACATGTGAGCAAAAGGCCAGCAAAAGGCCAGGAACCGTAA
AAAGGCCGCGTTGCTGGCGTTTTTCCATAGGCTCCGCCCCCCTGACGAGCATCACAAAAATCGACGCTCA
AGTCAGAGGTGGCGAAACCCGACAGGACTATAAAGATACCAGGCGTTTCCCCCTGGAAGCTCCCTCGTGC
GCTCTCCTGTTCCGACCCTGCCGCTTACCGGATACCTGTCCGCCTTTCTCCCTTCGGGAAGCGTGGCGCT
TTCTCATAGCTCACGCTGTAGGTATCTCAGTTCGGTGTAGGTCGTTCGCTCCAAGCTGGGCTGTGTGCAC
GAACCCCCCGTTCAGCCCGACCGCTGCGCCTTATCCGGTAACTATCGTCTTGAGTCCAACCCGGTAAGAC
ACGACTTATCGCCACTGGCAGCAGCCACTGGTAACAGGATTAGCAGAGCGAGGTATGTAGGCGGTGCTAC
AGAGTTCTTGAAGTGGTGGCCTAACTACGGCTACACTAGAAGAACAGTATTTGGTATCTGCGCTCTGCTG
AAGCCAGTTACCTTCGGAAAAAGAGTTGGTAGCTCTTGATCCGGCAAACAAACCACCGCTGGTAGCGGTG
GTTTTTTTGTTTGCAAGCAGCAGATTACGCGCAGAAAAAAAGGATCTCAAGAAGATCCTTTGATCTTTTC
TACGGGGTCTGACGCTCAGTGGAACGAAAACTCACGTTAAGGGATTTTGGTCATGAGATTATCAAAAAGG
ATCTTCACCTAGATCCTTTTAAATTAAAAATGAAGTTTTAAATCAATCTAAAGTATATATGAGTAAACTT
GGTCTGACAGTTACCAATGCTTAATCAGTGAGGCACCTATCTCAGCGATCTGTCTATTTCGTTCATCCAT
AGTTGCCTGACTCCCCGTCGTGTAGATAACTACGATACGGGAGGGCTTACCATCTGGCCCCAGTGCTGCA
ATGATACCGCGAGACCCACGCTCACCGGCTCCAGATTTATCAGCAATAAACCAGCCAGCCGGAAGGGCCG
AGCGCAGAAGTGGTCCTGCAACTTTATCCGCCTCCATCCAGTCTATTAATTGTTGCCGGGAAGCTAGAGT
AAGTAGTTCGCCAGTTAATAGTTTGCGCAACGTTGTTGCCATTGCTACAGGCATCGTGGTGTCACGCTCG
TCGTTTGGTATGGCTTCATTCAGCTCCGGTTCCCAACGATCAAGGCGAGTTACATGATCCCCCATGTTGT
GCAAAAAAGCGGTTAGCTCCTTCGGTCCTCCGATCGTTGTCAGAAGTAAGTTGGCCGCAGTGTTATCACT
CATGGTTATGGCAGCACTGCATAATTCTCTTACTGTCATGCCATCCGTAAGATGCTTTTCTGTGACTGGT
GAGTACTCAACCAAGTCATTCTGAGAATAGTGTATGCGGCGACCGAGTTGCTCTTGCCCGGCGTCAATAC
GGGATAATACCGCGCCACATAGCAGAACTTTAAAAGTGCTCATCATTGGAAAACGTTCTTCGGGGCGAAA
ACTCTCAAGGATCTTACCGCTGTTGAGATCCAGTTCGATGTAACCCACTCGTGCACCCAACTGATCTTCA
GCATCTTTTACTTTCACCAGCGTTTCTGGGTGAGCAAAAACAGGAAGGCAAAATGCCGCAAAAAAGGGAA
TAAGGGCGACACGGAAATGTTGAATACTCATACTCTTCCTTTTTCAATATTATTGAAGCATTTATCAGGG
TTATTGTCTCATGAGCGGATACATATTTGAATGTATTTAGAAAAATAAACAAATAGGGGTTCCGCGCACA
TTTCCCCGAAAAGTGCCACCTGACGTCGACGGATCGGGAGATCTCCCGATCCCCTATGGTGCACTCTCAG
TACAATCTGCTCTGATGCCGCATAGTTAAGCCAGTATCTGCTCCCTGCTTGTGTGTTGGAGGTCGCTGAG
TAGTGCGCGAGCAAAATTTAAGCTACAACAAGGCAAGGCTTGACCGACAATTGCATGAAGAATCTGCTTA
GGGTTAGGCGTTTTGCGCTGCTTCGCGATGTACGGGCCAGATATACGCGTT
Features (pLannotate 1.2.2; 23 found; start..end, strand, type, name):
      1..380     +  enhancer       CMV enhancer: human cytomegalovirus immediate early enhancer
    381..584     +  promoter       CMV promoter: human cytomegalovirus (CMV) immediate early promoter
    586..605     +  promoter       PLtetO-1 promoter (fragment): modified phage lambda PL promoter with tet operator sites (Lutz and Bujard, 1997)
    607..626     +  promoter       PLtetO-1 promoter (fragment): modified phage lambda PL promoter with tet operator sites (Lutz and Bujard, 1997)
    634..667     +  promoter       TRE3GV promoter (fragment): 3rd-generation Tet-responsive promoter that can be activated by binding of Tet-On® 3G, optimized for retroviral and lentiviral vectors
    768..3023    +  CDS            ORF24: ORF24_HHV8P - Protein inferred from homology: Swiss-Prot protein existence level 3. From Human herpesvirus 8 type P (isolate GK18) (HHV-8) (Kaposi's sarcoma-associated herpesvirus).
   3102..3122    +  CDS            FLAG (fragment): FLAG® epitope tag, followed by an enterokinase cleavage site
   3154..3378    +  polyA_signal   bGH poly(A) signal: bovine growth hormone polyadenylation signal
   3382..3403    +  promoter       SV40 promoter (fragment): SV40 enhancer and early promoter
   3424..3852    +  rep_origin     f1 ori (sequence partly withheld): f1 bacteriophage origin of replication; arrow indicates direction of (+) strand synthesis
   3866..4195    +  promoter       SV40 promoter: SV40 enhancer and early promoter
   4243..4290    +  promoter       EM7 promoter: synthetic bacterial promoter&nbsp
   4309..4683    +  CDS            BleoR: antibiotic-binding protein; Sh ble from Streptoalloteichus hindustanus; confers resistance to bleomycin, phleomycin, and Zeocin™
   4693..4818    +  CDS            ble (fragment): BLE_KLEPN - Experimental evidence at protein level: Swiss-Prot protein existence level 1. Binding protein with a strong affinity to the bleomycin family of antibiotics. Binds to CL990; an antimitotic-antibiotic compound. From Klebsiella pneumoniae.
   4813..4934    +  polyA_signal   SV40 poly(A) signal: SV40 polyadenylation signal
   5007..5023    -  protein_bind   lac operator: The lac repressor binds to the lac operator to inhibit transcription in E. coli. This inhibition can be relieved by adding lactose or isopropyl-β-D-thiogalactopyranoside (IPTG). lac repressor encoded by lacI
   5031..5061    -  promoter       lac promoter: promoter for the E. coli lac operon
   5076..5097    -  protein_bind   CAP binding site: CAP binding activates transcription in the presence of cAMP. E. coli catabolite activator protein
   5110..5202    -  CDS            lacI (fragment): lac repressor; lacI; The lac repressor binds to the lac operator to inhibit transcription in E. coli. This inhibition can be relieved by adding lactose or isopropyl-β-D-thiogalactopyranoside (IPTG).
   5385..5973    -  rep_origin     ori: high-copy-number ColE1/pMB1/pBR322/pUC origin of replication
   6144..7004    -  CDS            AmpR: β-lactamase; bla; confers resistance to ampicillin, carbenicillin, and related antibiotics
   7005..7109    -  promoter       AmpR promoter: bla
   7168..7220    -  misc_feature   bom (fragment): basis of mobility region from pBR322
