[The description below was written by a language model from this plasmid's Addgene catalogue record and pLannotate feature annotations shown in this document.]
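Description:
pcDNA4/TO-ORF24 L74A-3xFLAG is a mammalian expression plasmid of about 7.4 kb built on the Invitrogen pcDNA4/TO backbone. It is propagated in E. coli through a high-copy ColE1/pUC-type origin with ampicillin selection (AmpR under its own bla promoter) and also carries an f1 origin. For selection in mammalian cells it contains a Zeocin resistance cassette in which the Sh ble gene (BleoR) sits behind both the SV40 early promoter and the bacterial EM7 promoter and is terminated by the SV40 polyadenylation signal, so the marker can function in either host.

The payload is the full-length ORF24 coding sequence (2,256 bp) of Kaposi's sarcoma-associated herpesvirus (HHV-8), carrying a substitution of leucine 74 to alanine and fused at its C terminus to a 3xFLAG epitope supplied by the backbone. The automated annotation picks up only a single FLAG fragment downstream of the ORF. Transcription is driven by the CMV immediate-early enhancer and promoter and ends at the bGH polyadenylation signal. Two short tet operator-like elements lie just downstream of the CMV promoter, consistent with the "TO" design. Expression should therefore be constitutive in ordinary cells and tetracycline- or doxycycline-inducible in cells that express the Tet repressor.

The associated publication describes ORF24 as the gammaherpesviral TATA-box-binding protein that contacts the C-terminal domain of host RNA polymerase II to direct late gene transcription. This point mutant was presumably made to probe that function, with the tag allowing detection or immunoprecipitation, although the record does not state the mutation's effect. The depositor and sequencing-derived records differ by 3 bp and in their start coordinate, but show the same feature layout.
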