Addgene plasmid #138427: pcDNA4/TO-ORF24 L74A-3xFLAG
Purpose: Expresses full-length ORF24 L74A with a C-terminal 3xFLAG tag in mammalian cells
Depositing lab: Britt Glaunsinger. Depositing organization: University of California, Berkeley. Publication: The gammaherpesviral TATA-box-binding protein directly interacts with the CTD of host RNA Pol II to direct late gene transcription. Castaneda AF, Didychuk AL, Louder RK, McCollum CO, Davis ZH, Nogales E, Glaunsinger BA. PLoS Pathog. 2020 Sep 4;16(9):e1008843. doi: 10.1371/journal.ppat.1008843. eCollection 2020 Sep. PubMed 32886723.
Backbone
  Vector backbone: pcDNA4/TO
  Backbone manufacturer: Invitrogen
  Backbone size w/o insert (bp): 5112
  Total vector size (bp): 7374
  Vector type: Mammalian Expression
  Selectable markers: Zeocin
Growth in bacteria
  Bacterial resistance: Ampicillin, 100 μg/mL
  Growth temperature: 37°C
  Growth strain: DH5alpha
  Copy number: High Copy
Gene/Insert
  Gene/Insert name: ORF24
  Species: KSHV (HHV-8)
  Insert size (bp): 2256
  Mutation: Amino acid L74 mutated to alanine
  Entrez Gene: ORF24 (a.k.a. HHV8GK18_gp27)
  Promoter: CMV
  Tag / fusion protein: FLAG (C terminal on backbone)
  Cloning method: Unknown
  Sequencing primers: 5′ CGCAAATGGGCGGTAGGCGTG; 3′ TAGAAGGCACAGTCGAGG
Terms and licenses: Academic/Nonprofit Terms; Industry Terms: Not Available to Industry
How to cite: pcDNA4/TO-ORF24 L74A-3xFLAG was a gift from Britt Glaunsinger (Addgene plasmid # 138427 ; http://n2t.net/addgene:138427 ; RRID:Addgene_138427)
